>Addgene plasmid #207319 | pHCMV-VSVgSS-SNAP-TM | addgene full sequence | sequence record 407591 | Addgene NGS Result
GCGGCCGCTCTAGAGAGCTTGGCCCATTGCATACGTTGTATCCATATCATAATATGTACATTTATATTGG
CTCATGTCCAACATTACCGCCATGTTGACATTGATTATTGACTAGTTATTAATAGTAATCAATTACGGGG
TCATTAGTTCATAGCCCATATATGGAGTTCCGCGTTACATAACTTACGGTAAATGGCCCGCCTGGCTGAC
CGCCCAACGACCCCCGCCCATTGACGTCAATAATGACGTATGTTCCCATAGTAACGCCAATAGGGACTTT
CCATTGACGTCAATGGGTGGAGTATTTACGGTAAACTGCCCACTTGGCAGTACATCAAGTGTATCATATG
CCAAGTACGCCCCCTATTGACGTCAATGACGGTAAATGGCCCGCCTGGCATTATGCCCAGTACATGACCT
TATGGGACTTTCCTACTTGGCAGTACATCTACGTATTAGTCATCGCTATTACCATGGTGATGCGGTTTTG
GCAGTACATCAATGGGCGTGGATAGCGGTTTGACTCACGGGGATTTCCAAGTCTCCACCCCATTGACGTC
AATGGGAGTTTGTTTTGGCACCAAAATCAACGGGACTTTCCAAAATGTCGTAACAACTCCGCCCCATTGA
CGCAAATGGGCGGTAGGCGTGTACGGTGGGAGGTCTATATAAGCAGAGCTCGTTTAGTGAACCGTCAGAT
CGCCTGGACACGCCATCCACGCTGTTTTGACCTCCATAGATGACACCGGGACCGATCCAGCCTCCGGTCG
ACCGATCCTGAGAACTTCAGGGTGAGTTTGGGGACCCTTGATTGTTCTTTCTTTTTCGCTATTGTAAAAT
TCATGTTATATGGAGGGGGCAAAGTTTTCAGGGTGTTGTTTAGAATGGGAAGATGTCCCTTGTATCACCA
TGGACCCTCATGATAATTTTGTTTCTTTCACTTTCTACTCTGTTGACAACCATTGTCTCCTCTTATTTTC
TTTTCATTTTCTGTAACTTTTTCGTTAAACTTTAGCTTGCATTTGTAACGAATTTTTAAATTCACTTTTG
TTTATTTGTCAGATTGTAAGTACTTTCTCTAATCACTTTTTTTTCAAGGCAATCAGGGTATATTATATTG
TACTTCAGCACAGTTTTAGAGAACAATTGTTATAATTAAATGATAAGGTAGAATATTTCTGCATATAAAT
TCTGGCTGGCGTGGAAATATTCTTATTGGTAGAAACAACTACACCCTGGTCATCATCCTGCCTTTCTCTT
TATGGTTACAATGATATACACTGTTTGAGATGAGGATAAAATACTCTGAGTCCAAACCGGGCCCCTCTGC
TAACCATGTTCATGCCTTCTTCTCTTTCCTACAGCTCCTGGGCAACGTGCTGGTTGTTGTGCTGTCTCAT
CATTTTGGCAAAGAATTCGCCACCATGAAGTGCCTTTTGTACTTAGCCTTTTTATTCATTGGGGTGAATT
GCGGTACCACCGACAAAGACTGCGAAATGAAGCGCACCACCCTGGATAGCCCTCTGGGCAAGCTGGAACT
GTCTGGGTGCGAACAGGGCCTGCACCGTATCATCTTCCTGGGCAAAGGAACATCTGCCGCCGACGCCGTG
GAAGTGCCTGCCCCAGCCGCCGTGCTGGGCGGACCAGAGCCACTGATGCAGGCCACCGCCTGGCTCAACG
CCTACTTTCACCAGCCTGAGGCCATCGAGGAGTTCCCTGTGCCAGCCCTGCACCACCCAGTGTTCCAGCA
GGAGAGCTTTACCCGCCAGGTGCTGTGGAAACTGCTGAAAGTGGTGAAGTTCGGAGAGGTCATCAGCTAC
AGCCACCTGGCCGCCCTGGCCGGCAATCCCGCCGCCACCGCCGCCGTGAAAACCGCCCTGAGCGGAAATC
CCGTGCCCATTCTGATCCCCTGCCACCGGGTGGTGCAGGGCGACCTGGACGTGGGGGGCTACGAGGGCGG
GCTCGCCGTGAAAGAGTGGCTGCTGGCCCACGAGGGCCACAGACTGGGCAAGCCTGGGCTGGGTGGATCC
GGCGCAGTAGACGCGAATTCGAGCTCGGTACCCGGGGATCCGGTAACCGGTACCAATCCAATCGAGCTTG
TAGAAGGTTGGTTCAGTAGTTGGAAAAGCTCTATTGCCTCTTTTTTCTTTATCATAGGGTTAATCATTGG
ACTATTCTTGGTTCTCCGAGTTGGTATCCATCTTTGCATTAAATTAAAGCACACCAAGAAAAGACAGATT
TATACAGACATAGAGATGAACCGACTTGGAAAGGTCTGATGTCTTCCTGGAGCTCCAGTCATTGACTATA
ACGTCTCAGATCTTTTTCCCTCTGCCAAAAATTATGGGGACATCATGAAGCCCCTTGAGCATCTGACTTC
TGGCTAATAAAGGAAATTTATTTTCATTGCAATAGTGTGTTGGAATTTTTTGTGTCTCTCACTCGGAAGG
ACATATGGGAGGGCAAATCATTTAAAACATCAGAATGAGTATTTGGTTTAGAGTTTGGCAACATATGCCC
ATATGCTGGCTGCCATGAACAAAGGTTGGCTATAAAGAGGTCATCAGTATATGAAACAGCCCCCTGCTGT
CCATTCCTTATTCCATAGAAAAGCCTTGACTTGAGGTTAGATTTTTTTTATATTTTGTTTTGTGTTATTT
TTTTCTTTAACATCCCTAAAATTTTCCTTACATGTTTTACTAGCCAGATTTTTCCTCCTCTCCTGACTAC
TCCCAGTCATAGCTGTCCCTCTTCTCTTATGGAGATCCCTCGACGGATCGGCCGCAATTCGTAATCATGT
CATAGCTGTTTCCTGTGTGAAATTGTTATCCGCTCACAATTCCACACAACATACGAGCCGGAAGCATAAA
GTGTAAAGCCTGGGGTGCCTAATGAGTGAGCTAACTCACATTAATTGCGTTGCGCTCACTGCCCGCTTTC
CAGTCGGGAAACCTGTCGTGCCAGCTGCATTAATGAATCGGCCAACGCGCGGGGAGAGGCGGTTTGCGTA
TTGGGCGCTCTTCCGCTTCCTCGCTCACTGACTCGCTGCGCTCGGTCGTTCGGCTGCGGCGAGCGGTATC
AGCTCACTCAAAGGCGGTAATACGGTTATCCACAGAATCAGGGGATAACGCAGGAAAGAACATGTGAGCA
AAAGGCCAGCAAAAGGCCAGGAACCGTAAAAAGGCCGCGTTGCTGGCGTTTTTCCATAGGCTCCGCCCCC
CTGACGAGCATCACAAAAATCGACGCTCAAGTCAGAGGTGGCGAAACCCGACAGGACTATAAAGATACCA
GGCGTTTCCCCCTGGAAGCTCCCTCGTGCGCTCTCCTGTTCCGACCCTGCCGCTTACCGGATACCTGTCC
GCCTTTCTCCCTTCGGGAAGCGTGGCGCTTTCTCATAGCTCACGCTGTAGGTATCTCAGTTCGGTGTAGG
TCGTTCGCTCCAAGCTGGGCTGTGTGCACGAACCCCCCGTTCAGCCCGACCGCTGCGCCTTATCCGGTAA
CTATCGTCTTGAGTCCAACCCGGTAAGACACGACTTATCGCCACTGGCAGCAGCCACTGGTAACAGGATT
AGCAGAGCGAGGTATGTAGGCGGTGCTACAGAGTTCTTGAAGTGGTGGCCTAACTACGGCTACACTAGAA
GAACAGTATTTGGTATCTGCGCTCTGCTGAAGCCAGTTACCTTCGGAAAAAGAGTTGGTAGCTCTTGATC
CGGCAAACAAACCACCGCTGGTAGCGGTGGTTTTTTTGTTTGCAAGCAGCAGATTACGCGCAGAAAAAAA
GGATCTCAAGAAGATCCTTTGATCTTTTCTACGGGGTCTGACGCTCAGTGGAACGAAAACTCACGTTAAG
GGATTTTGGTCATGAGATTATCAAAAAGGATCTTCACCTAGATCCTTTTAAATTAAAAATGAAGTTTTAA
ATCAATCTAAAGTATATATGAGTAAACTTGGTCTGACAGTTACCAATGCTTAATCAGTGAGGCACCTATC
TCAGCGATCTGTCTATTTCGTTCATCCATAGTTGCCTGACTCCCCGTCGTGTAGATAACTACGATACGGG
AGGGCTTACCATCTGGCCCCAGTGCTGCAATGATACCGCGAGACCCACGCTCACCGGCACCAGATTTATC
AGCAATAAACCAGCCAGCCGGAAGGGCCGAGCGCAGAAGTGGTCCTGCAACTTTATCCGCCTCCATCCAG
TCTATTAATTGTTGCCGGGAAGCTAGAGTAAGTAGTTCGCCAGTTAATAGTTTGCGCAACGTTGTTGCCA
TTGCTACAGGCATCGTGGTGTCACGCTCGTCGTTTGGTATGGCTTCATTCAGCTCCGGTTCCCAACGATC
AAGGCGAGTTACATGATCCCCCATGTTGTGCAAAAAAGCGGTTAGCTCCTTCGGTCCTCCGATCGTTGTC
AGAAGTAAGTTGGCCGCAGTGTTATCACTCATGGTTATGGCAGCACTGCATAATTCTCTTACTGTCATGC
CATCCGTAAGATGCTTTTCTGTGACTGGTGAGTACTCAACCAAGTCATTCTGAGAATAGTGTATGCGGCG
ACCGAGTTGCTCTTGCCCGGCGTCAATACGGGATAATACCGCGCCACATAGCAGAACTTTAAAAGTGCTC
ATCATTGGAAAACGTTCTTCGGGGCGAAAACTCTCAAGGATCTTACCGCTGTTGAGATCCAGTTCGATGT
AACCCACTCGTGCACCCAACTGATCTTCAGCATCTTTTACTTTCACCAGCGTTTCTGGGTGAGCAAAAAC
AGGAAGGCAAAATGCCGCAAAAAAGGGAATAAGGGCGACACGGAAATGTTGAATACTCATACTCTTCCTT
TTTCAATATTATTGAAGCATTTATCAGGGTTATTGTCTCATGAGCGGATACATATTTGAATGTATTTAGA
AAAATAAACAAATAGGGGTTCCGCGCACATTTCCCCGAAAAGTGCCACCTAAATTGTAAGCGTTAATATT
TTGTTAAAATTCGCGTTAAATTTTTGTTAAATCAGCTCATTTTTTAACCAATAGGCCGAAATCGGCAAAA
TCCCTTATAAATCAAAAGAATAGACCGAGATAGGGT
[37 nt withheld, positions 5077-5113]
AAAGAACGTGGACTCCAACGTCAAAGG
[49 nt withheld, positions 5141-5189]
T
[91 nt withheld, positions 5191-5281]
G
[124 nt withheld, positions 5283-5406]
CCCATTCGCCATTCAGGCTGCGCAACTGTTGGGAAGGGCGATCGGTGCGGGCCTCTTCGCTATTACGCCA
GCTGGCGAAAGGGGGATGTGCTGCAAGGCGATTAAGTTGGGTAACGCCAGGGTTTTCCCAGTCACGACGT
TGTAAAACGACGGCCAGTGAGCGCGCGTAATACGACTCACTATAGGGCGAATTGGAGCTCCACCGCGGTG
Features (pLannotate 1.2.2; 19 found; start..end, strand, type, name):
     97..476     +  enhancer       CMV enhancer: human cytomegalovirus immediate early enhancer
    477..680     +  promoter       CMV promoter: human cytomegalovirus (CMV) immediate early promoter
    792..1364    +  intron         β-globin intron: intron from rabbit β-globin gene
   1425..1472    +  CDS            VSV-G (fragment): vesicular stomatitis virus G glycoprotein Indiana strain
   1482..2024    +  CDS            SNAP-tag®: human O6-alkylguanine-DNA-alkyltransferase variant that forms covalent bonds with benzylguanine derivatives fast-reacting variant, optimized for mammalian expression
   2040..2273    +  CDS            G (fragment): GLYCO_VSIVG - Experimental evidence at protein level: Swiss-Prot protein existence level 1. Attaches the virus to host cellular receptor, inducing clathrin-dependent endocytosis of the virion. In the endosome, the acidic pH induces conformational changes in the glycoprotein trimer, which trigger fusion between virus and endosomal membrane. In neurons, neo-synthesized glycoproteins are sorted to the dendrites, where the virus buds (By similarity). From Vesicular stomatitis Indiana virus (strain Glasgow) (VSIV). Used to pseudotype many virus-like particles like lentiviral vector, because of its
   2241..2273    +  CDS            VSV-G tag: epitope tag from vesicular stomatitis virus G protein
   2386..2441    +  polyA_signal   β-globin poly(A) signal: rabbit β-globin polyadenylation signal (Gil and Proudfoot, 1987)
   2823..2839    -  protein_bind   lac operator: The lac repressor binds to the lac operator to inhibit transcription in E. coli. This inhibition can be relieved by adding lactose or isopropyl-β-D-thiogalactopyranoside (IPTG). lac repressor encoded by lacI
   2847..2877    -  promoter       lac promoter: promoter for the E. coli lac operon
   2892..2913    -  protein_bind   CAP binding site: CAP binding activates transcription in the presence of cAMP. E. coli catabolite activator protein
   2926..3018    -  CDS            lacI (fragment): lac repressor; lacI; The lac repressor binds to the lac operator to inhibit transcription in E. coli. This inhibition can be relieved by adding lactose or isopropyl-β-D-thiogalactopyranoside (IPTG).
   3201..3789    -  rep_origin     ori: high-copy-number ColE1/pMB1/pBR322/pUC origin of replication
   3960..4820    -  CDS            AmpR: β-lactamase; bla; confers resistance to ampicillin, carbenicillin, and related antibiotics
   4821..4925    -  promoter       AmpR promoter: bla
   4978..5406    -  rep_origin     f1 ori (sequence partly withheld): f1 bacteriophage origin of replication; arrow indicates direction of (+) strand synthesis
   5411..5566    -  CDS            lacZα (fragment): LacZα fragment of β-galactosidase; lacZ fragment
   5574..5592    +  promoter       T7 promoter: promoter for bacteriophage T7 RNA polymerase
   5601..14      +  misc_feature   MCS (fragment) (across the origin): pBluescript multiple cloning site
