[The description below was written by a language model from this plasmid's Addgene catalogue record and pLannotate feature annotations shown in this document.]
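Description:
pHCMV-VSVgSS-SNAP-TM is a mammalian expression plasmid of about 5.6 kb, built on the pHCMV backbone, that displays a SNAP-tag on the cell surface so it can be incorporated into the envelope of budding virions. It is propagated in E. coli through a high-copy ColE1/pUC-type origin and selected with ampicillin via the β-lactamase gene and its native promoter. The backbone also carries an f1 phage origin. Several cloning-vector remnants are annotated but play no evident role in the design: lac promoter/operator elements, lacI and lacZα fragments, a T7 promoter and a partial pBluescript multiple cloning site.

The expression cassette is driven by the human cytomegalovirus immediate-early enhancer and promoter. A rabbit β-globin intron follows, a standard element for improving transcript processing and expression, and the cassette ends with the rabbit β-globin polyadenylation signal. The synthetic open reading frame has three parts. It begins with a short N-terminal fragment of the vesicular stomatitis virus G glycoprotein, which the plasmid name identifies as the signal sequence. Next comes the SNAP-tag, an O6-alkylguanine-DNA-alkyltransferase variant that reacts covalently with benzylguanine derivatives. The last part is a C-terminal VSV-G fragment that, per the name, supplies the transmembrane anchor, and its end includes the VSV-G epitope tag.

This arrangement should direct the SNAP-tag into the secretory pathway and tether it in the membrane with the tag facing outward, while omitting most of the VSV-G ectodomain. The stated purpose is functional incorporation of SNAP-tag into virion envelopes, as part of a modular envelope design for cell type-specific delivery. Benzylguanine-conjugated molecules could then presumably be attached covalently to the particle surface. The record does not specify which targeting ligands or viral vector systems it is paired with.
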