Addgene plasmid #207319: pHCMV-VSVgSS-SNAP-TM
Purpose: Functional incorporation of SNAP-tag into envelope of virions
Depositing lab: Feng Zhang. Depositing organization: Broad Institute. Publication: Cell type-specific delivery by modular envelope design. Strebinger D, Frangieh CJ, Friedrich MJ, Faure G, Macrae RK, Zhang F. Nat Commun. 2023 Aug 23;14(1):5141. doi: 10.1038/s41467-023-40788-8. PubMed 37612276.
Backbone
  Vector backbone: pHCMV
  Backbone manufacturer: Clontech
  Backbone size w/o insert (bp): 4755
  Vector type: Mammalian Expression
Growth in bacteria
  Bacterial resistance: Ampicillin, 100 μg/mL
  Growth temperature: 37°C
  Growth strain: NEB Stable
  Copy number: High Copy
Gene/Insert
  Gene/Insert name: SNAP-tag
  Species: Synthetic
  Insert size (bp): 861
  Promoter: CMV promoter
  Cloning method: Gibson Cloning
Resource information
  A portion of this plasmid was derived from a plasmid made by: Plasmid #50374
Terms and licenses: Academic/Nonprofit Terms; Industry Terms: Not Available to Industry
Depositor comments: GenBank: AQS79239.1
How to cite: pHCMV-VSVgSS-SNAP-TM was a gift from Feng Zhang (Addgene plasmid # 207319 ; http://n2t.net/addgene:207319 ; RRID:Addgene_207319)
